>Addgene plasmid #218589 | pJJB1439 | addgene full sequence | sequence record 431883 | Addgene NGS Result
ACTGGCCGATAATTGCAGACGAACGTGTGGAGTGTTTGCTTGGATTCTTTAGTAAAAGGGGAAGAACAGT
TGGAAGGGCCAAAGTGGAAGTCACAAAACAGTGGTCCTATATAAAAGAACAAGAAAAAGATTATTTATAT
ACAACTGCGGTCACAAGAAGCAACGCGAGAGAGCACAACACGCTGTTATCACGCAAACTATGTTTTGACA
CCGAGCCATAGCCGTGATTGTGCGTCACATTGGGCGATAATGAACGCTAAATGACCAACTCCCATCCGTA
GGAGCCCCTTAGGGCGTGCCAATAGTTTCACGCGCTTAATGCGAAGTGCTCGGAACGGACAACTGTGGTC
GTTTGGCACCGGGAAAGTGGTACTAGACCGAGAGTTTCGCATTTGTATGGCAGGACGTTCTGGGAGCTTC
GCGTCTAAAGCTTTTTCGGGCGCGAAATGCAGACCAGACCAGAACAAAACAACTGACAAGAAGGCGTTTA
ATTTAATATGTTGTTCACTCGCGCCTGGGCTGTTGTTATTCGGCTAGATACATACGTGTTTGTGCGTATG
TAGTTATATCATATATAAGTATATTAGGATGAGGCGGTGAAAGAGATTTTTTTTTTTTCGCTTAATTTAT
TCTTTTCTCTATCTTTTTTCCTACATCTTGTTCAAAAGAGTAGCAAAAACAACAATCAATACAATAAAAT
AAGATCTATGACTGCCGACAACAATAGTATGCCCCATGGTGCAGTATCTAGTTACGCCAAATTAGTGCAA
AACCAAACACCTGAAGACATTTTGGAAGAGTTTCCTGAAATTATTCCATTACAACAAAGACCTAATACCC
GATCTAGTGAAACGTCAAATGACGAAAGCGGAGAAACATGTTTTTCTGGTCATGATGAGGAGCAAATTAA
GTTAATGAATGAAAATTGTATTGTTTTGGATTGGGACGATAATGCTATTGGTGCCGGTACCAAGAAAGTT
TGTCATTTAATGGAAAATATTGAAAAGGGTTTACTACATCGTGCATTCTCCGTCTTTATTTTCAATGAAC
AAGGTGAATTACTTTTACAACAAAGAGCCACTGAAAAAATAACTTTCCCTGATCTTTGGACTAACACATG
CTGCTCTCATCCACTATGTATTGATGACGAATTAGGTTTGAAGGGTAAGCTAGACGATAAGATTAAGGGC
GCTATTACTGCGGCGGTGAGAAAACTAGATCATGAATTAGGTATTCCAGAAGATGAAACTAAGACAAGGG
GTAAGTTTCACTTTTTAAACAGAATCCATTACATGGCACCAAGCAATGAACCATGGGGTGAACATGAAAT
TGATTACATCCTATTTTATAAGATCAACGCTAAAGAAAACTTGACTGTCAACCCAAACGTCAATGAAGTT
AGAGACTTCAAATGGGTTTCACCAAATGATTTGAAAACTATGTTTGCTGACCCAAGTTACAAGTTTACGC
CTTGGTTTAAGATTATTTGCGAGAATTACTTATTCAACTGGTGGGAGCAATTAGATGACCTTTCTGAAGT
GGAAAATGACAGGCAAATTCATAGAATGCTAGGATCCTTGGGAAGAGGTAGAAGATCCAAATTGTAATAA
CTCGAGTGGCATTGAATTGAATTGAAATCGATAGATCAATTTTTTTCTTTTCTCTTTCCCCATCCTTTAC
GCTAAAATAATAGTTTATTTTATTTTTTGAATATTTTTTATTTATATACGTATATATAGACTATTATTTA
TCTTTTAATGATTATTAAGATTTTTATTAAAAAAAAATTCGCTCCTCTTTTAATGCCTTTATGCAGTTTT
TTTTTCCCATTCGATATTTCTATGTGCTGCCAAACCAGATGTCAACACAGCTACAACGCACCCATGAACC
ACACGGTTAGTCCAAAAGGGGCAGTTCAGATTCCAGATGCGGGAATTAGCTTGCTGCCACCCTCACCTCA
CTAACGCTGCGGTGTGCGGATACTTCATGCTATTTATAGACGCGCGTGTCGGAATCAGCACGCGCAAGAA
CCAAATGGGAAAATCGGAATGGGTCCAGAACTGCTTTGAGTGCTGGCTATTGGCGTCTGATTTCCGTTTT
GGGAATCCTTTGCCGCGCGCCCCTCTCAAAACTCCGCACAAGTCCCAGAAAGCGGGAAAGAAATAAAACG
CCACCAAAAAAAAAAAAATAAAAGCCAATCCTCGAAGCGTGGGTGGTAGGCCCTGGATTATCCCGTACAA
GTATTTCTCAGGAGTAAAAAAACCGTTTGTTTTGGAATTTCCCATTTCGCGGCCACCTACGCCGCTATCT
TTGCAACAACTATCTGCGATAACTCAGCAAATTTTGCATATTCGTGTTGCAGTATTGCGATAATGGGAGT
CTTACTTCCAACATAACGGCAGAAAGAAATGTGAGAAAATTTTGCATCCTTTGCCTCCGTTCAAGTATAT
AAAGTCGGCATGCTTGATAATCTTTCTTTCCATCCTACATTGTTCTAATTATTCTTATTCTCCTTTATTC
TTTCCTAACATACCAAGAAATTAATCTTCTGTCATTCGCTTAAACACTATATCAATAAAGATCTATGGCT
TCAGAAAAAGAAATTAGGAGAGAGAGATTCTTGAACGTTTTCCCTAAATTAGTAGAGGAATTGAACGCAT
CGCTTTTGGCTTACGGTATGCCTAAGGAAGCATGTGACTGGTATGCCCACTCATTGAACTACAACACTCC
AGGCGGTAAGCTAAATAGAGGTTTGTCCGTTGTGGACACGTATGCTATTCTCTCCAACAAGACCGTTGAA
CAATTGGGGCAAGAAGAATACGAAAAGGTTGCCATTCTAGGTTGGTGCATTGAGTTGTTGCAGGCTTACT
GGTTGGTCGCCGATGATATGATGGACAAGTCCATTACCAGAAGAGGCCAACCATGTTGGTACAAGGTTCC
TGAAGTTGGGGAAATTGCCATCTGGGACGCATTCATGTTAGAGGCTGCTATCTACAAGCTTTTGAAATCT
CACTTCAGAAACGAAAAATACTACATAGATATCACCGAATTGTTCCATGAGGTCACCTTCCAAACCGAAT
TGGGCCAATTGATGGACTTAATCACTGCACCTGAAGACAAAGTCGACTTGAGTAAGTTCTCCCTAAAGAA
GCACTCCTTCATAGTTACTTTCAAGACTGCTTACTATTCTTTCTACTTGCCTGTCGCATTGGCCATGTAC
GTTGCCGGTATCACGGATGAAAAGGATTTGAAACAAGCCAGAGATGTCTTGATTCCATTGGGTGAATACT
TCCAAATTCAAGATGACTACTTAGACTGCTTCGGTACCCCAGAACAGATCGGTAAGATCGGTACAGATAT
CCAAGATAACAAATGTTCTTGGGTAATCAACAAGGCATTGGAACTTGCTTCCGCAGAACAAAGAAAGACT
TTAGACGAAAATTACGGTAAGAAGGACTCAGTCGCAGAAGCCAAATGCAAAAAGATTTTCAATGACTTGA
AAATTGAACAGCTATACCACGAATATGAAGAGTCTATTGCCAAGGATTTGAAGGCCAAAATTTCTCAGGT
CGATGAGTCTCGTGGCTTCAAAGCTGATGTCTTAACTGCGTTCTTGAACAAAGTTTACAAGAGAAGCAAA
GGATCCGGGTCCTTGGGAAGAGGTAGAAGATCCAAATTGTAGTAATGGCGCCAATTGGTGCGGCAATTGA
TAATAACGAAAATGTCTTTTAATGATCTGGGTATAATGAGGAATTTTCCGAACGTTTTTACTTTATATAT
ATATATACATGTAACATATATTCTATACGCTATAGAGAAAGGAAATTTTTCAATTAAAAAAAAAATAGAG
AAAGAGTTTCACTTCTTGATTATCGCTAACACTAATGGTTGAAGTACTGCTACTTTAATTTTATGCTGGA
TGCACACACTGGCTTAAGATGACAACGCAGTTCGAGTTTATCATTATCAATACTGCCATTTCAAAGAATA
CGTAAATAATTAATAGTAGTGATTTTCCTAACTTTATTTAGTCAAAAAATTAGCCTTTTAATTCTGCTGT
AACCCGTACATGCCCAAAATAGGGGGCGGGTTACACAGAATATATAACATCGTAGGTGTCTGGGTGAACA
GTTTATTCCTGGCATCCACTAAATATAATGGAGCCCGCTTTTTAAGCTGGCATCCAGAAAAAAAAAGAAT
CCCAGCACCAAAATATTGTTTTCTTCACCAACCATCAGTTCATAGGTCCATTCTCTTAGCGCAACTACAG
AGAACAGGGGCACAAACAGGCAAAAAACGGGCACAACCTCAATGGAGTGATGCAACCTGCCTGGAGTAAA
TGATGACACAAGGCAATTGACCCACGCATGTATCTATCTCATTTTCTTACACCTTCTATTACCTTCTGCT
CTCTCTGATTTGGAAAAAGCTGAAAAAAAAGGTTGAAACCAGTTCCCTGAAATTATTCCCCTACTTGACT
AATAAGTATATAAAGACGGTAGGTATTGATTGTAATTCTGTAAATCTATTTCTTAAACTTCTTAAATTCT
ACTTTTATAGTTAGTCTTTTTTTTAGTTTTAAAACACCAAGAACTTAGTTTCGAATAAACACACATAAAC
AAACAAAAGATCTATGATCGCTGCCCCATTAGTTAGAGATAACGGTTCAGCATTGAACTTCTTCCCACAA
GCCCCACAAGTAGAAATCGATGAGTCATCAAGAATAATGGAGTTAGTTGAAGCAACCAGGAGAACTTTAA
GAAATGAATCATCTGATTCTACTGAGAAAATGAGATTGATCGACTCTTTGCAAAGATTAGGTTTGAACCA
TCACTTTGAACAAGATATAAAAGAAATGTTACAGGATTTTGCAAACGAACACAAGAATACCAATCAAGAT
TTGTTCACTACATCTTTGAGATTTAGGTTGTTAAGACACAATGGTTTCAATGTAACACCAGACGTCTTCA
ATAAATTTACCGAGGAAAATGGTAAGTTCAAGGAATCATTAGGTGAGGATACAATCGGAATATTGTCTTT
ATACGAAGCCTCTTATTTAGGAGGTAAAGGTGAAGAGATTTTATCTGAGGCTATGAAGTTTTCTGAATCT
AAATTGAGGGAATCTTCTGGACACGTAGCACCACATATCAGAAGGCAAATATTTCAGTCATTGGAATTGC
CAAGGCATTTGAGGATGGCTAGATTAGAATCAAGAAGGTACATCGAAGAAGACTACTCTAACGAAATCGG
AGCCGATTCATCATTATTAGAGTTAGCTAAATTGGATTTCAATTCTGTTCAAGCATTGCATCAAATGGAA
TTAACTGAGATTAGTAGATGGTGGAAGCAGTTAGGTTTGTCTGATAAATTACCTTTCGCAAGAGACAGAC
CTTTGGAGTGCTTCTTATGGACTGTAGGATTATTACCAGAACCAAAATACTCAGGTTGCAGAATCGAGTT
GGCCAAGACTATTGCTGTTTTGTTGGTTATTGACGACATCTTTGACACCTATGGATCTTATGATCAGTTG
ATATTATTTACAAACGCTATAAGACGTTGGGATTTAGACGCCATGGACGAGTTGCCTGAATATATGAAAA
TCTGTTACATGGCATTATACAACACTACAAATGAGATATGTTATAAAGTTTTGAAAGAAAATGGATGGTC
TGTATTACCTTACTTAGAGAGAACCTGGATTGACATGGTTGAGGGTTTTATGTTAGAGGCTAAATGGTTA
AACTCAGGTGAGCAACCAAATTTAGAAGCTTATATAGAAAACGGTGTAACCACAGCTGGATCATACATGG
CTCTTGTTCATCTCTTCTTTCTTATAGGTGACGGAGTTAATGATGAAAACGTAAAATTGTTATTGGACCC
ATATCCAAAGTTATTCTCATCTGCCGGTAGAATTTTGAGATTATGGGACGATTTAGGAACTGCAAAGGAA
GAGCAAGAAAGGGGTGACGTATCATCTTCAATCCAATTATACATGAAGGAGAAGAATGTTAGGTCAGAAT
CTGAAGGAAGGGAGGGTATAGTCGAGATTATTTACAATTTGTGGAAAGATATGAATGGTGAGTTAATTGG
TTCTAATGCTTTGCCACAAGCCATTATTGAGACATCTTTTAACATGGCGAGAACTTCTCAAGTAGTCTAC
CAACACGAGGATGACACATACTTTTCTTCTGTTGATAATTACGTCCAATCATTGTTCTTCACACCAGTAT
CTGTTTCTGTTGGATCCGGGTCCTTGGGAAGAGGTAGAAGATCCAAATTGTAGTAATGGCGCGAATTTCT
TATGATTTATGATTTTTATTATTAAATAAGTTATAAAAAAAATAAGTGTATACAAATTTTAAAGTGACTC
TTAGGTTTTAAAACGAAAATTCTTATTCTTGAGTAACTCTTTCCTGTAGGTCAGGTTGCTTTCTCAGGTA
TAGCATGAGGTCGCTCTTATTGACCACACCTCTACCGGCATGCCGAGCAAATGCCTGCAAATCGCTCCCC
ATTTCGCTGAGCAGTTACAGAGATGTTACGAACCACTAGTGCACTGCAGTACACGGTTTCCTTGAAATTT
TTTTGATTCGGTAATCTCCGAACAGAAGGAAGAACGAAGGAAGGAGCACAGACTTAGATTGGTATATATA
CGCATATGTAGTGTTGAAGAAACATGAAATTGCCCAGTATTCTTAACCCAACTGCACAGAACAAAAACGT
GCAGGAAACGAAGATAAATCATGTCGAAAGCTACATATAAGGAACGTGCTGCTACTCATCCTAGTCCTGT
TGCTGCCAAGCTATTTAATATCATGCACGAAAAGCAAACAAACTTGTGTGCTTCATTGGATGTTCGTACC
ACCAAGGAATTACTGGAGTTAGTTGAAGCATTAGGTCCCAAAATTTGTTTACTAAAAACACATGTGGATA
TCTTGACTGATTTTTCCATGGAGGGCACAGTTAAGCCGCTAAAGGCATTATCCGCCAAGTACAATTTTTT
ACTCTTCGAAGACAGAAAATTTGCTGACATTGGTAATACAGTCAAATTGCAGTACTCTGCGGGTGTATAC
AGAATAGCAGAATGGGCAGACATTACGAATGCACACGGTGTGGTGGGCCCAGGTATTGTTAGCGGTTTGA
AGCAGGCGGCAGAAGAAGTAACAAAGGAACCTAGAGGCCTTTTGATGTTAGCAGAATTGTCATGCAAGGG
CTCCCTATCTACTGGAGAATATACTAAGGGTACTGTTGACATTGCGAAGAGCGACAAAGATTTTGTTATC
GGCTTTATTGCTCAAAGAGACATGGGTGGAAGAGATGAAGGTTACGATTGGTTGATTATGACACCCGGTG
TGGGTTTAGATGACAAGGGAGATGCATTGGGTCAACAGTATAGAACCGTGGATGATGTGGTTTCTACAGG
ATCTGACATTATTATTGTTGGAAGAGGACTATTTGCAAAGGGAAGGGATGCTAAGGTAGAGGGTGAACGT
TACAGAAAAGCAGGCTGGGAAGCATATTTGAGAAGATGCGGCCAGCAAAACTAAAAAACTGTATTATAAG
TAAATGCATGTATACTAAACTCACAAATTAGAGCTTCAATTTAATTATATCAGTTATTACCCGAGTAGAG
CACTTGAATCCACTGCCCCGGGAATCTCGGTCGTAATGATTTCTATAATGACGAAAAAAAAAAAATTGGA
AAGAAAAAGCTTCATGGCCTTTATAAAAAGGAACTATCCAATACCTCGCCAGAACCAAGTAACAGTATTT
TACGGGGCACAAATCAAGAACAATAAGACAGGACTGTAAAGATGGACGCATTGAACTCCAAAGAACAACA
AGAGTTCCAAAAAGTAGTGGAACAAAAGCAAATGAAGGATTTCATGCGTTTGTACTCTAATCTGGTAGAA
AGATGTTTCACAGACTGTGTCAATGACTTCACAACATCAAAGCTAACCAATAAGGAACAAACATGCATCA
TGAAGTGCTCAGAAAAGTTCTTGAAGCATAGCGAACGTGTAGGGCAGCGTTTCCAAGAACAAAACGCTGC
CTTGGGACAAGGCTTGGGCCGATAAGGTGTACTGGCGTATATATATCTAATTATGTATCTCTGGTGTAGC
CCATTTTTAGCATGTAAATATAAAGACCGAGCGGCCGCGTGTTACAACCAATTAACCAATTCTGATTAGA
AAAACTCATCGAGCATCAAATGAAACTGCAATTTATTCATATCAGGATTATCAATACCATATTTTTGAAA
AAGCCGTTTCTGTAATGAAGGAGAAAACTCACCGAGGCAGTTCCATAGGATGGCAAGATCCTGGTATCGG
TCTGCGATTCCGACTCGTCCAACATCAATACAACCTATTAATTTCCCCTCGTCAAAAATAAGGTTATCAA
GTGAGAAATCACCATGAGTGACGACTGAATCCGGTGAGAATGGCAAAAGCTTATGCATTTCTTTCCAGAC
TTGTTCAACAGGCCAGCCATTACGCTCGTCATCAAAATCACTCGCATCAACCAAACCGTTATTCATTCGT
GATTGCGCCTGAGCGAGGCGAAATACGCGATCGCTGTTAAAAGGACAATTACAAACAGGAATCGAATGCA
ACCGGCGCAGGAACACTGCCAGCGCATCAACAATATTTTCACCTGAATCAGGATATTCTTCTAATACCTG
GAATGCTGTTTTCCCGGGGATCGCAGTGGTGAGTAACCATGCATCATCAGGAGTACGGATAAAATGCTTG
ATGGTCGGAAGAGGCATAAATTCCGTCAGCCAGTTTAGTCTGACCATCTCATCTGTAACATCATTGGCAA
CGCTACCTTTGCCATGTTTCAGAAACAACTCTGGCGCATCGGGCTTCCCATACAATCGATAGATTGTCGC
ACCTGATTGCCCGACATTATCGCGAGCCCATTTATACCCATATAAATCAGCATCCATGTTGGAATTTAAT
CGCGGCCTGGAGCAAGACGTTTCCCGTTGAATATGGCTCATAACACCCCTTGTATTACTGTTTATGTAAG
CAGACAGTTTTATTGTTCATGATGATATATTTTTATCTTGTGCAATGTAACATCAGAGATTTTGAGACAC
AACGTGGCTTTGTTGAATAAATCGAACTTTTGCTGAGTTGAAGGATCAGTCATGACCAAAATCCCTTAAC
GTGAGTTTTCGTTCCACTGAGCGTCAGACCCCGTAGAAAAGATCAAAGGATCTTCTTGAGATCCTTTTTT
TCTGCGCGTAATCTGCTGCTTGCAAACAAAAAAACCACCGCTACCAGCGGTGGTTTGTTTGCCGGATCAA
GAGCTACCAACTCTTTTTCCGAAGGTAACTGGCTTCAGCAGAGCGCAGATACCAAATACTGTTCTTCTAG
TGTAGCCGTAGTTAGGCCACCACTTCAAGAACTCTGTAGCACCGCCTACATACCTCGCTCTGCTAATCCT
GTTACCAGTGGCTGCTGCCAGTGGCGATAAGTCGTGTCTTACCGGGTTGGACTCAAGACGATAGTTACCG
GATAAGGCGCAGCGGTCGGGCTGAACGGGGGGTTCGTGCACACAGCCCAGCTTGGAGCGAACGACCTACA
CCGAACTGAGATACCTACAGCGTGAGCTATGAGAAAGCGCCACGCTTCCCGAAGGGAGAAAGGCGGACAG
GTATCCGGTAAGCGGCAGGGTCGGAACAGGAGAGCGCACGAGGGAGCTTCCAGGGGGAAACGCCTGGTAT
CTTTATAGTCCTGTCGGGTTTCGCCACCTCTGACTTGAGCGTCGATTTTTGTGATGCTCGTCAGGGGGGC
GGAGCCTATGGAAAAACGCCAGCAACGCGGCCTTTTTACGGTTCCTGGCCTTTTGCTGGCCTTTTGCTCA
CATGTTCTTTCCTGCGTTATCCCCTGATTCTGTGGATAACCGTGCGGCCGCCAATGCTAAATTCGAGTGA
AACACAGGAAGATCAGAAAATCCTCATTTCATCCATATTAACAATAATTTCAAATGTTTATTTGCATTAT
TTGAAACTAGGCAAGACAAGCAACGAAACGTTTTTGAAAATTTTGAGTATTTTCAATAAATTTGTAGAGG
ACTCAGATATTGAAAAAAAGCTACAGCAATTAATACTTGATAAGAAGAGTATTGAGAAGGGCAACGGTTC
ATCATCTCATGGATCTGCACATGAACAAACACCAGAGTCAAACGACGTTGAAATTGAGGCTACTGCGCCA
ATTGATGACAATACAGACGATGATAACAAACCGAAGTTATCTGATGTAGAAAAGGATTAAAGATGCTAAG
AGATAGTGATGATATTTCATAAATAATGTAATTCTATATATGTTAATTACCTTTTTTGCGAGGCATATTT
ATGGTGAAGGATAAGTTTTGACCATCAAAGAAGGTTAATGTGGCTGTGGTTTCAGGGTCCATAAAGCCCA
CATGGATAACATTACCCCTGAATTCGCATCTAGACTGA
Features (pLannotate 1.2.2; 13 found; start..end, strand, type, name):
    708..1571    +  CDS            IDI1: IDI1_YEAST - Also known as BOT2. Experimental evidence at protein level: Swiss-Prot protein existence level 1. Catalyzes the 1,3-allylic rearrangement of the homoallylic substrate isopentenyl (IPP) to its highly electrophilic allylic isomer, dimethylallyl diphosphate (DMAPP). From Saccharomyces cerevisiae (strain ATCC 204508 / S288c) (Baker's yeast).
   1621..1845    +  terminator     PGK1 terminator (fragment): S. cerevisae PGK1; transcription terminator for 3-phosphoglycerate kinase gene
   1956..2285    -  CDS            YL111_YEAST: Protein predicted: Swiss-Prot protein existence level 4. From Saccharomyces cerevisiae (strain ATCC 204508 / S288c) (Baker's yeast).
   2585..3640    +  CDS            ERG20: FPPS_YEAST - Also known as BOT3, FDS1, FPP1. Experimental evidence at protein level: Swiss-Prot protein existence level 1. Catalyzes the sequential condensation of isopentenyl pyrophosphate with the allylic pyrophosphates, dimethylallyl pyrophosphate, and then with the resultant geranylpyrophosphate to the ultimate product farnesyl pyrophosphate. From Saccharomyces cerevisiae (strain ATCC 204508 / S288c) (Baker's yeast).
   3961..4627    +  promoter       GAP promoter: S. cerevisiae TDH3; promoter for glyceraldehyde-3-phosphate dehydrogenase
   4640..6226    +  CDS            LIS (fragment): LLOS_OCIBA - Experimental evidence at protein level: Swiss-Prot protein existence level 1. Monoterpene synthase that catalyzes the formation of (3R)- linalool from geranyl diphosphate. From Ocimum basilicum (Sweet basil).
   6291..6478    +  terminator     ADH1 terminator: S. cerevisiae ADH1; transcription terminator for the S. cerevisiae alcohol dehydrogenase 1 (ADH1) gene
   6564..6740    +  promoter       URA3 promoter (fragment): S. cerevisiae URA3
   6741..7544    +  CDS            URA3: orotidine-5'-phosphate decarboxylase, required for uracil biosynthesis; S. cerevisiae URA3; yeast auxotrophic marker, counterselectable with 5-fluoroorotic acid (5-FOA)
   7812..8072    +  CDS            TIM9: TIM9_YEAST - Experimental evidence at protein level: Swiss-Prot protein existence level 1. Mitochondrial intermembrane chaperone that participates in the import and insertion of multi-pass transmembrane proteins into the mitochondrial inner membrane. Also required for the transfer of beta- barrel precursors from the TOM complex to the sorting and assembly machinery (SAM complex) of the outer membrane. Acts as a chaperone-like protein that protects the hydrophobic precursors from aggregation and guide them through the mitochondrial intermembrane space. Compared to TIM10, it may have a strong st
   8186..9001    -  CDS            KanR: aminoglycoside phosphotransferase; aph(3')-Ia; confers resistance to kanamycin in bacteria or G418 (Geneticin®) in eukaryotes
   9226..9814    +  rep_origin     ori: high-copy-number ColE1/pMB1/pBR322/pUC origin of replication
   9921..10277   +  CDS            GEA2 (fragment): GEA2_YEAST - Experimental evidence at protein level: Swiss-Prot protein existence level 1. Activates the ARF proteins by exchanging bound GDP for free GTP. Plays a role in maintaining mitochondrial morphology (PubMed:25190516). From Saccharomyces cerevisiae (strain ATCC 204508 / S288c) (Baker's yeast).
