[The description below was written by a language model from this plasmid's Addgene catalogue record and pLannotate feature annotations shown in this document.]
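Description:
pJJB1439 is a roughly 10.5 kb yeast expression plasmid built by Golden Gate assembly on the in-house TMP138 backbone and designed for chromosomal integration at the URA3 locus of Saccharomyces cerevisiae rather than episomal maintenance. No yeast replication origin is annotated. In E. coli it is propagated through a high-copy ColE1/pUC-type origin with kanamycin selection (KanR), and yeast integrants are selected by uracil prototrophy through a URA3 marker with its own promoter. The annotated TIM9 and GEA2 fragments, which sit on either side of the bacterial origin and KanR, most likely represent genomic sequence neighbouring URA3 that serves as integration homology, although the record does not state this explicitly.

The payload is three consecutive expression cassettes that convert isopentenyl diphosphate (IPP) to geraniol. The first encodes S. cerevisiae Idi1p, which isomerises IPP to DMAPP, and is followed by a PGK1 terminator. The second encodes Erg20p carrying F96W and N127W. The third encodes geraniol synthase (GES) from Valeriana officinalis, driven by the TDH3 (GAP) promoter and ended by the ADH1 terminator. The automated annotation labels this last ORF as a fragment of basil linalool synthase, which presumably reflects homology among monoterpene synthases. The promoters for IDI1 and ERG20 are not identified in the feature table; a small annotated hypothetical yeast ORF upstream of ERG20 may simply lie within promoter sequence.

The stated purpose describes all three enzymes as peroxisomal, and a C-terminal ePTS1 peroxisomal targeting signal is recorded on the insert. The construct is used to compartmentalise this multienzyme monoterpene pathway inside yeast peroxisomes.
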