Addgene plasmid #218589: pJJB1439
Purpose: Express peroxisomal Idi1p, Erg20(F96W,N127W)p, and GESp to convert IPP to geraniol
Depositing lab: John Dueber. Depositing organization: University of California, Berkeley. Publication: ML-enhanced peroxisome capacity enables compartmentalization of multienzyme pathway. Baker JJ, Shi J, Wang S, Mujica EM, Bianco S, Capponi S, Dueber JE. Nat Chem Biol. 2024 Oct 14. doi: 10.1038/s41589-024-01759-2. PubMed 39402374.
Backbone
  Vector backbone: TMP138
  Backbone manufacturer: Internal
  Vector type: Yeast Expression
  Selectable markers: URA3
Growth in bacteria
  Bacterial resistance: Kanamycin, 50 μg/mL
  Growth temperature: 37°C
  Growth strain: DH5alpha
  Copy number: High Copy
Gene/Insert
  Gene/Insert name: GES (alt name: Geraniol synthase)
  Species: S. cerevisiae (budding yeast); Valeriana officinalis
  Mutation: Erg20(F96W, N127W)
  Tag / fusion protein: ePTS1 (C terminal on insert)
  Cloning method: Golden Gate
Terms and licenses: Academic/Nonprofit Terms; Industry Terms: Not Available to Industry
Depositor comments: Also expresses Idi1 and a mutant Erg20 (F96W, N127W) from Saccharomyces cerevisiae. Integrated into the URA3 locus.
How to cite: pJJB1439 was a gift from John Dueber (Addgene plasmid # 218589 ; http://n2t.net/addgene:218589 ; RRID:Addgene_218589)
